Addgene plasmid #63858: AEB-TMR10pUC19
Purpose: This pUC19 vector contains a tetramethylrosamine (TMR) binding riboswitch, controlling the translation initaition rate of luciferase gene.
Depositing lab: Howard Salis. Depositing organization: Pennsylvania State University. Publication: Automated physics-based design of synthetic riboswitches from diverse RNA aptamers. Espah Borujeni A, Mishler DM, Wang J, Huso W, Salis HM. Nucleic Acids Res. 2015 Nov 30. pii: gkv1289. 10.1093/nar/gkv1289 PubMed 26621913.
Backbone
  Vector backbone: pUC19
  Vector type: Synthetic Biology
Growth in bacteria
  Bacterial resistance: Ampicillin, 100 μg/mL
  Growth temperature: 37°C
  Growth strain: DH10B
  Copy number: High Copy
Gene/Insert
  Gene/Insert name: TMR10 TMR riboswitch
  Species: Synthetic
  Promoter: tac
  Cloning method: Restriction Enzyme; 5′ cloning site unknown (unknown if destroyed); 3′ cloning site unknown (unknown if destroyed)
  Sequencing primers: 5′ LucNRev
Terms and licenses: Academic/Nonprofit Terms; Industry Terms: Not Available to Industry
How to cite: AEB-TMR10pUC19 was a gift from Howard Salis (Addgene plasmid # 63858 ; http://n2t.net/addgene:63858 ; RRID:Addgene_63858)
