[The description below was written by a language model from this plasmid's Addgene catalogue record.]
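Description:
AEB-TMR10pUC19 is a synthetic biology plasmid built on the pUC19 backbone, a small, high-copy bacterial cloning vector. It is propagated in E. coli under ampicillin selection. High copy number in pUC-type vectors comes from a mutated pMB1-derived origin of replication, although no feature table is provided here to confirm the individual backbone elements or their arrangement.

The payload is a fully synthetic riboswitch, designated TMR10, placed upstream of a luciferase reporter gene and transcribed from the tac promoter, a strong hybrid trp/lac bacterial promoter. The riboswitch incorporates an RNA aptamer that binds the dye tetramethylrosamine (TMR). According to the record, it controls the translation initiation rate of the luciferase mRNA. In designs of this kind, ligand binding to the aptamer shifts the folding of the 5′ untranslated region and so changes how accessible the ribosome binding site is, which makes luciferase output depend on ligand concentration. The record does not say whether TMR10 turns expression on or off in response to TMR, which luciferase is used, or which restriction sites were used for cloning.

The plasmid comes from work on automated, physics-based design of synthetic riboswitches from diverse RNA aptamers. The name suggests that TMR10 is one of a numbered series of TMR-responsive designs, though the record does not say so explicitly. It serves as a reporter construct for measuring riboswitch-mediated translational regulation in bacteria, and could act as a reference or starting point for engineering ligand-responsive gene expression.
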