>Addgene plasmid #63858 | AEB-TMR10pUC19 | depositor partial sequence | sequence record 106581 | insert
GGATCCGAGCTGTTGACAATTAATCATCGGCTCGTATAATGTGTGGGATTCCCGTACCGGATCGCGACTG
GCGAGAGCCAGGTAACGAATCGATCCAAGATTCGTTAAGGAGGTCCATATGGAAGACGCCAAAAACATAA
AGAAAGGCCCGGCGCCATTCTATCCTCTAGAGGATGGAACCGCTGGAGAGCAACTGCATAAGGCTATGAA
GAGATACGCCCTGGTTCCTGGAACAATTGCTTTTACAGATGCACATATCGAGGTGAACATCACGTACGCG
GAATACTTCGAAATGTCCGTTCGGTTGGCAGAAGCTATGAAACGATATGGGCTGAATACAAATCACAGAA
TCGTCGTATGCAGTGAAAACTCTCTTCAATTCTTTATGCCGGTGTTGGGCGCGTTATTTATCGGAGTTGC
AGTTGCGCCCGCGAACGACATTTATAATGAACGTGAATTGCTCAACAGTATGAACATTTCGCAGCCTACC
GTAGTGTTTGTTTCCAAAAAGGGGTTGCAAAAAATTTTGAACGTGCAAAAAAAATTACCAATAATCCAGA
AAATTATTATCATGGATTCTAAAACGGATTACCAGGGATTTCAGTCGATGTACACGTTCGTCACATCTCA
TCTACCTCCCGGTTTTAATGAATACGATTTTGTACCAGAGTCCTTTGATCGTGACAAAACAATTGCACTG
ATAATGAATTCCTCTGGATCTACTGGGTTACCTAAGGGTGTGGCCCTTCCGCATAGAACTGCCTGCGTCA
GATTCTCGCATGCCAGAGATCCTATTTTTGGCAATCAAATCATTCCGGATACTGCGATTTTAAGTGTTGT
TCCATTCCATCACGGTTTTGGAATGTTTACTACACTCGGATATTTGATATGTGGATTTCGAGTCGTCTTA
ATGTATAGATTTGAAGAAGAGCTGTTTTTACGATCCCTTCAGGATTACAAAATTCAAAGTGCGTTGCTAG
TACCAACCCTATTTTCATTCTTCGCCAAAAGCACTCTGATTGACAAATACGATTTATCTAATTTACACGA
AATTGCTTCTGGGGGCGCACCTCTTTCGAAAGAAGTCGGGGAAGCGGTTGCAAAACGCTTCCATCTTCCA
GGGATACGACAAGGATATGGGCTCACTGAGACTACATCAGCTATTCTGATTACACCCGAGGGGGATGATA
AACCGGGCGCGGTCGGTAAAGTTGTTCCATTTTTTGAAGCGAAGGTTGTGGATCTGGATACCGGGAAAAC
GCTGGGCGTTAATCAGAGAGGCGAATTATGTGTCAGAGGACCTATGATTATGTCCGGTTATGTAAACAAT
CCGGAAGCGACCAACGCCTTGATTGACAAGGATGGATGGCTACATTCTGGAGACATAGCTTACTGGGACG
AAGACGAACACTTCTTCATAGTTGACCGCTTGAAGTCTTTAATTAAATACAAAGGATATCAGGTGGCCCC
CGCTGAATTGGAATCGATATTGTTACAACACCCCAACATCTTCGACGCGGGCGTGGCAGGTCTTCCCGAC
GATGACGCCGGTGAACTTCCCGCCGCCGTTGTTGTTTTGGAGCACGGAAAGACGATGACGGAAAAAGAGA
TCGTGGATTACGTGGCCAGTCAAGTAACAACCGCGAAAAAGTTGCGCGGAGGAGTTGTGTTTGTGGACGA
AGTACCGAAAGGTCTTACCGGAAAACTCGACGCAAGAAAAATCAGAGAGATCCTCATAAAGGCCAAGAAG
GGCGGAAAGTCCAAATTGTAACCGCACACCTTACTGGTGTGCGG
