>Addgene plasmid #63858 | AEB-TMR10pUC19 | addgene partial sequence | sequence record 107663 | M13-F20 5'-TGTAAAACGACGGCCAGT-3'
TTAATCATCGGCTCGTATAATGTGTGGGATTCCCGTACCGGATCGCGACTGGCGAGAGCCAGGTAACGAA
TCGATCCAAGATTCGTTAAGGAGGTCCATATGGAAGACGCCAAAAACATAAAGAAAGGCCCGGCGCCATT
CTATCCTCTAGAGGATGGAACCGCTGGAGAGCAACTGCATAAGGCTATGAAGAGATACGCCCTGGTTCCT
GGAACAATTGCTTTTACAGATGCACATATCGAGGTGAACATCACGTACGCGGAATACTTCGAAATGTCCG
TTCGGTTGGCAGAAGCTATGAAACGATATGGGCTGAATACAAATCACAGAATCGTCGTATGCAGTGAAAA
CTCTCTTCAATTCTTTATGCCGGTGTTGGGCGCGTTATTTATCGGAGTTGCAGTTGCGCCCGCGAACGAC
ATTTATAATGAACGTGAATTGCTCAACAGTATGAACATTTCGCAGCCTACCGTAGTGTTTGTTTCCAAAA
AGGGGTTGCAAAAAATTTTGAACGTGCAAAAAAAATTACCAATAATCCAGAAAATTATTATCATGGATTC
TAAAACGGATTACCAGGGATTTCAGTCGATGTACACGTTCGTCACATCTCATCTACCTCCCGGTTTTAAT
GAATACGATTTTGTACCAGAGTCCTTTGATCGTGAC
