>Addgene plasmid #63858 | AEB-TMR10pUC19 | addgene partial sequence | sequence record 107664 | M13-Rev 5'-CAGGAAACAGCTATGACC-3'
TTTGGACTTTCCGCCCTTCTTGGCCTTTATGAGGATCTCTCTGATTTTTCTTGCGTCGAGTTTTCCGGTA
AGACCTTTCGGTACTTCGTCCACAAACACAACTCCTCCGCGCAACTTTTTCGCGGTTGTTACTTGACTGG
CGACGTAATCCACGATCTCTTTTTCCGTCATCGTCTTTCCGTGCTCCAAAACAACAACGGCGGCGGGAAG
TTCACCGGCGTCATCGTCGGGAAGACCTGCCACGCCCGCGTCGAAGATGTTGGGGTGTTGTAACAATATC
GATTCCAATTCAGCGGGGGCCACCTGATATCCTTTGTATTTAATTAAAGACTTCAAGCGGTCAACTATGA
AGAAGTGTTCGTCTTCGTCCCAGTAAGCTATGTCTCCAGAATGTAGCCATCCATCCTTGTCAATCAAGGC
GTTGGTCGCTTCCGGATTGTTTACATAACCGGACATAATCATAGGTCCTCTGACACATAATTCGCCTCTC
TGATTAACGCCCAGCGTTTTCCCGGTATCCAGATCCACAACCTTCGCTTCAAAAAATGGAACAACTTTAC
CGACCGCGCCCGGTTTATCATCCCCCTCGGGTGTAATCAGAATAGCTGATGTAGTCTCAGTGAGCCCATA
TCCTTGTCGTATCCCTGGAAGATGGAAGCGTTTTGCAACCGCTTCCCCGAC
